Addgene plasmid #1980: HA-RASSF1A
Depositing lab: Joseph Avruch. Depositing organization: Massachusetts General Hospital. Publication: The putative tumor suppressor RASSF1A homodimerizes and heterodimerizes with the Ras-GTP binding protein Nore1. Ortiz-Vega S, Khokhlatchev A, Nedwidek M, Zhang XF, Dammann R, Pfeifer GP, Avruch J. Oncogene 2002 Feb 21;21(9):1381-90. 10.1038/sj.onc.1205192 PubMed 11857081.
Backbone
  Vector backbone: pCMV5
  Backbone size w/o insert (bp): 4657
  Vector type: Mammalian Expression
Growth in bacteria
  Bacterial resistance: Ampicillin, 100 μg/mL
  Growth temperature: 37°C
  Growth strain: DH5alpha
  Copy number: High Copy
Gene/Insert
  Gene/Insert name: RASSF1A
  Species: M. musculus (mouse)
  Entrez Gene: Rassf1 (a.k.a. 123F2, NORE2A, RDA32, REH3P21, Rassf1A, Rassf1B, Rassf1C)
  Tag / fusion protein: HA (N terminal on insert)
  Cloning method: Restriction Enzyme
  Sequencing primers: 5′ CMV Forward
Resource information
  A portion of this plasmid was derived from a plasmid made by: cDNA from Dr. Gerd Pfeifer (Beckman Research Institute, CA)
Terms and licenses: Academic/Nonprofit Terms; Industry Terms: Not Available to Industry
How to cite: HA-RASSF1A was a gift from Joseph Avruch (Addgene plasmid # 1980 ; http://n2t.net/addgene:1980 ; RRID:Addgene_1980)
