[The description below was written by a language model from this plasmid's Addgene catalogue record.]
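Description:
HA-RASSF1A is a mammalian expression plasmid built on the pCMV5 backbone (about 4.7 kb without the insert), carrying the RASSF1A isoform of Rassf1, which the record lists as being of mouse origin. The coding sequence was inserted by restriction enzyme cloning and bears an HA epitope tag at its N terminus, so the expressed protein can be detected or immunoprecipitated with anti-HA antibodies without needing an antibody specific to RASSF1A. The backbone name and the use of a CMV forward sequencing primer indicate that expression is driven by the cytomegalovirus immediate-early promoter, a strong constitutive promoter suited to transient transfection of cultured mammalian cells. In bacteria the plasmid is maintained at high copy number under ampicillin selection. No mammalian selection marker is recorded, and no feature table is available, so the insert size, cloning sites, polyadenylation signal and origin of replication are not stated.

RASSF1A is a Ras-association domain family protein regarded as a putative tumour suppressor. The associated publication concerns its ability to homodimerize and to heterodimerize with Nore1, a Ras-GTP binding protein. An epitope-tagged expression construct of this type fits such work, for example co-expressing it with differently tagged partners and testing association by co-immunoprecipitation, or examining the localization and cellular effects of overexpressed RASSF1A. The record notes that the cDNA came from another laboratory's plasmid.
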