>Addgene plasmid #1980 | HA-RASSF1A | addgene partial sequence | sequence record 17343 | CMV-F 5'-CGCAAATGGGCGGTAGGCGTG-3'
TGACCGTCAGAATTGCCACCATGTACCCATACGATGTTCCAGATTACGCGAATTCTGCAGGATCCATGTC
GGGGGAGCCTGAGCTCATTGAGCTGCGGGAGCTGGCACCCGCTGGGCGCGCTGGGAAGGGCCGCACCCGG
CTGGAGCGTGCCAACGCGCTGCGCATCGCGCGGGGCACCGCGTGCAACCCCACACGGCAGCTGGTCCCTG
GCCGTGGCCACCGCTTCCAGCCCGCGGGGCCCGCCACGCACACGTGGTGCGACCTCTGTGGCGACTTCAT
CTGGGGCGTCGTGCGCAAAGGCCTGCAGTGCGCGCATTGCAAGTTCACCTGCCACTACCGCTGCCGCGCG
CTCGTCTGCCTGGACTGTTGCGGGCCCCGGGACCTGGGCTGGGAACCCGCGGTGGAGCGGGACACGAACG
TGGACGAGCCTGTGGAGTGGGAGACACCTGACCTTTCTCAAGCTGAGATTGAGCAGAAGATCAAGGAGTA
CAATGCCCAGATCAACAGCAACCTCTTCATGAGCTTGAACAAGGACGGTTCTTACACAGGCTTCATCAAG
GTTCAGCTGAAGCTGGTGCGCCCTGTCTCTGTGCCCTCCAGCAAGAAGCCACCCTCCTTGCAGGATGCCC
GGCGGGGCCCAGGACGGGGCACAAGTGTCAGGCGCCGCACTTCCTTTTACCTGCCCAAGGATGCTGTCAA
GCACCTACATGTGCTGTCACGCACAAGGGCACGTGAAGTCATTGAGGCCCTGCTGCGAAAGTTCTTGGTG
GTAGATGACCCCCGCAAGTTTGCACTCTTTGAGCGCGCTGAGCGTCACGGCCAAGTGTACTTGCGGAAGC
TGTTGGATGATGAGCAGCCCCTGCGGCTGCGGC
